LOCUS       Exported 8197 bp ds-DNA circular SYN 12-MAY-2021
DEFINITION  synthetic circular DNA
ACCESSION   .
VERSION     .
KEYWORDS    MSCV-N-Flag-HA-IRES-PURO
SOURCE      synthetic DNA construct
  ORGANISM  synthetic DNA construct
REFERENCE   1 (bases 1 to 8197)
  AUTHORS   Sowa ME, Bennett EJ, Gygi SP, Harper JW
  TITLE     Defining the human deubiquitinating enzyme interaction landscape.
  JOURNAL   Cell. 2009 Jul 23. 138(2):389-403.
  PUBMED    19615732
REFERENCE   2 (bases 1 to 8197)
  AUTHORS   .
  TITLE     Direct Submission
  JOURNAL   Exported May 12, 2021 from SnapGene Server 1.1.58
            http://www.snapgene.com
FEATURES             Location/Qualifiers
     source          1..8197
                     /organism="synthetic DNA construct"
                     /mol_type="other DNA"
     misc_feature    579..920
                     /label=MESV Psi
                     /note="packaging signal of murine embryonic stem cell
                     virus"
     CDS             987..1403
                     /label=gag (truncated)
                     /note="truncated Moloney murine leukemia virus (MMLV) gag
                     gene lacking the start codon"
     primer_bind     1333..1355
                     /label=pLXSN 5'
                     /note="Murine stem cell virus, forward primer. Also called
                     MSCV"
     primer_bind     1371..1387
                     /label=pBABE 5'
                     /note="Psi packaging signal, forward primer for pBABE
                     vectors"
     regulatory      1416..1425
                     /regulatory_class="other"
                     /note="vertebrate consensus sequence for strong initiation
                     of translation (Kozak, 1987)"
     CDS             1425..1448
                     /codon_start=1
                     /product="FLAG(R) epitope tag, followed by an enterokinase
                     cleavage site"
                     /label=FLAG
                     /translation="DYKDDDDK"
     CDS             1461..1487
                     /codon_start=1
                     /product="HA (human influenza hemagglutinin) epitope tag"
                     /label=HA
                     /translation="YPYDVPDYA"
     protein_bind    1503..1627
                     /gene="mutant version of attR"
                     /label=attR1
                     /bound_moiety="LR Clonase(TM)"
                     /note="recombination site for the Gateway(R) LR reaction"
     promoter        1652..1682
                     /label=lac UV5 promoter
                     /note="E. coli lac promoter with an ""up"" mutation"
     CDS             1736..2416
                     /codon_start=1
                     /product="chloramphenicol acetyltransferase"
                     /label=CmR
                     /note="confers resistance to chloramphenicol"
                     /translation="MEKKITGYTTVDISQWHRKEHFEAFQSVAQCTYNQTVQLDITAFL
                     KTVKKNKHKFYPAFIHILARLMNAHPEFRMAMKDGELVIWDSVHPCYTVFHEQTETFSS
                     LWSEYHDDFRQFLHIYSQDVACYGENLAYFPKGFIENMFFVSANPWVSFTSFDLNVANM
                     DNFFAPVFTMGKYYTQGDKVLMPLAIQVHHAVCDGFHVGRMLNELQQYCDEWQAGRNLE
                     DPAY"
     primer_bind     complement(1802..1821)
                     /label=CAT-R
                     /note="Chloramphenicol resistance gene, reverse primer"
     CDS             2736..3041
                     /codon_start=1
                     /gene="ccdB"
                     /product="CcdB, a bacterial toxin that poisons DNA gyrase"
                     /label=ccdB
                     /note="Plasmids containing the ccdB gene cannot be
                     propagated in standard E. coli strains."
                     /translation="MQFKVYTYKRESRYRLFVDVQSDIIDTPGRRMVIPLASARLLSDK
                     VPRELYPVVHIGDESWRMMTTDMASVPVSVIGEEVADLSHRENDIKNAINLMFWGI"
     primer_bind     2920..2939
                     /label=ccdB-fwd
                     /note="ccdB gene, forward primer"
     protein_bind    complement(3082..3206)
                     /gene="mutant version of attR"
                     /label=attR2
                     /bound_moiety="LR Clonase(TM)"
                     /note="recombination site for the Gateway(R) LR reaction"
     misc_feature    3236..3788
                     /label=IRES
                     /note="internal ribosome entry site (IRES) of the
                     encephalomyocarditis virus (EMCV)"
     primer_bind     complement(3380..3397)
                     /label=IRES reverse
                     /note="IRES internal ribosome entry site, reverse primer.
                     Also called pCDH-rev"
     primer_bind     3607..3626
                     /label=IRES-F
                     /note="IRES internal ribosome entry site, forward primer"
     CDS             3800..4399
                     /codon_start=1
                     /gene="pac from Streptomyces alboniger"
                     /product="puromycin N-acetyltransferase"
                     /label=PuroR
                     /note="confers resistance to puromycin"
                     /translation="MTEYKPTVRLATRDDVPRAVRTLAAAFADYPATRHTVDPDRHIER
                     VTELQELFLTRVGLDIGKVWVADDGAAVAVWTTPESVEAGAVFAEIGPRMAELSGSRLA
                     AQQQMEGLLAPHRPKEPAWFLATVGVSPDHQGKGLGSAVVLPGVEAAERAGVPAFLETS
                     APRNLPFYERLGFTVTADVEVPEGPRTWCMTRKPGA"
     primer_bind     complement(3800..3819)
                     /label=Puro-R
                     /note="Puromycin resistance gene, reverse primer. Also
                     called puro-variant-R"
     primer_bind     4296..4316
                     /label=Puro-F
                     /note="Puromycin resistance gene, forward primer"
     LTR             4475..4989
                     /label=3' LTR
                     /note="3' long terminal repeat from murine embryonic stem
                     cell virus"
     protein_bind    5151..5167
                     /label=lac operator
                     /bound_moiety="lac repressor encoded by lacI"
                     /note="The lac repressor binds to the lac operator to
                     inhibit transcription in E. coli. This inhibition can be
                     relieved by adding lactose or
                     isopropyl-beta-D-thiogalactopyranoside (IPTG)."
     primer_bind     complement(5171..5193)
                     /label=M13/pUC Reverse
                     /note="In lacZ gene"
     protein_bind    5182..5198
                     /label=lac operator
                     /bound_moiety="lac repressor encoded by lacI"
                     /note="The lac repressor binds to the lac operator to
                     inhibit transcription in E. coli. This inhibition can be
                     relieved by adding lactose or
                     isopropyl-beta-D-thiogalactopyranoside (IPTG)."
     promoter        complement(5206..5236)
                     /label=lac promoter
                     /note="promoter for the E. coli lac operon"
     protein_bind    5251..5272
                     /label=CAP binding site
                     /bound_moiety="E. coli catabolite activator protein"
                     /note="CAP binding activates transcription in the presence
                     of cAMP."
     primer_bind     complement(5389..5406)
                     /label=L4440
                     /note="L4440 vector, forward primer"
     rep_origin      complement(5560..6148)
                     /direction=LEFT
                     /label=ori
                     /note="high-copy-number ColE1/pMB1/pBR322/pUC origin of
                     replication"
     primer_bind     complement(5640..5659)
                     /label=pBR322ori-F
                     /note="pBR322 origin, forward primer"
     CDS             complement(6319..7179)
                     /codon_start=1
                     /gene="bla"
                     /product="beta-lactamase"
                     /label=AmpR
                     /note="confers resistance to ampicillin, carbenicillin, and
                     related antibiotics"
                     /translation="MSIQHFRVALIPFFAAFCLPVFAHPETLVKVKDAEDQLGARVGYI
                     ELDLNSGKILESFRPEERFPMMSTFKVLLCGAVLSRIDAGQEQLGRRIHYSQNDLVEYS
                     PVTEKHLTDGMTVRELCSAAITMSDNTAANLLLTTIGGPKELTAFLHNMGDHVTRLDRW
                     EPELNEAIPNDERDTTMPVAMATTLRKLLTGELLTLASRQQLIDWMEADKVAGPLLRSA
                     LPAGWFIADKSGAGERGSRGIIAALGPDGKPSRIVVIYTTGSQATMDERNRQIAEIGAS
                     LIKHW"
     primer_bind     6942..6961
                     /label=Amp-R
                     /note="Ampicillin resistance gene, reverse primer"
     promoter        complement(7180..7284)
                     /gene="bla"
                     /label=AmpR promoter
     primer_bind     7352..7370
                     /label=pBRforEco
                     /note="pBR322 vectors, upsteam of EcoRI site, forward
                     primer"
     primer_bind     complement(7408..7430)
                     /label=pGEX 3'
                     /note="pGEX vectors, reverse primer"
     primer_bind     7530..7549
                     /label=pRS-marker
                     /note="pRS vectors, use to sequence yeast selectable
                     marker"
     primer_bind     7743..7765
                     /label=M13/pUC Forward
                     /note="In lacZ gene"
     primer_bind     7757..7774
                     /label=M13 Forward
                     /note="In lacZ gene. Also called M13-F20 or M13 (-21)
                     Forward"
     primer_bind     7758..7774
                     /label=M13 fwd
                     /note="common sequencing primer, one of multiple similar
                     variants"
     primer_bind     7977..7996
                     /label=pBRrevBam
                     /note="pBR322 vectors, tet region, downstream of BamHI,
                     reverse primer"
     LTR             8196..515
                     /label=5' LTR
                     /note="5' long terminal repeat from murine embryonic stem
                     cell virus"
ORIGIN
        1 tgaaagaccc cacctgtagg tttggcaagc tagcttaagt aacgccattt tgcaaggcat
       61 ggaaaataca taactgagaa tagagaagtt cagatcaagg ttaggaacag agagacagca
      121 gaatatgggc caaacaggat atctgtggta agcagttcct gccccggctc agggccaaga
      181 acagatggtc cccagatgcg gtcccgccct cagcagtttc tagagaacca tcagatgttt
      241 ccagggtgcc ccaaggacct gaaatgaccc tgtgccttat ttgaactaac caatcagttc
      301 gcttctcgct tctgttcgcg cgcttctgct ccccgagctc aataaaagag cccacaaccc
      361 ctcactcggc gcgccagtcc tccgatagac tgcgtcgccc gggtacccgt attcccaata
      421 aagcctcttg ctgtttgcat ccgaatcgtg gactcgctga tccttgggag ggtctcctca
      481 gattgattga ctgcccacct cgggggtctt tcatttggag gttccaccga gatttggaga
      541 cccctgccca gggaccaccg acccccccgc cgggaggtaa gctggccagc ggtcgtttcg
      601 tgtctgtctc tgtctttgtg cgtgtttgtg ccggcatcta atgtttgcgc ctgcgtctgt
      661 actagttagc taactagctc tgtatctggc ggacccgtgg tggaactgac gagttctgaa
      721 cacccggccg caaccctggg agacgtccca gggactttgg gggccgtttt tgtggcccga
      781 cctgaggaag ggagtcgatg tggaatccga ccccgtcagg atatgtggtt ctggtaggag
      841 acgagaacct aaaacagttc ccgcctccgt ctgaattttt gctttcggtt tggaaccgaa
      901 gccgcgcgtc ttgtctgctg cagcgctgca gcatcgttct gtgttgtctc tgtctgactg
      961 tgtttctgta tttgtctgaa aattagggcc agactgttac cactccctta agtttgacct
     1021 taggtcactg gaaagatgtc gagcggatcg ctcacaacca gtcggtagat gtcaagaaga
     1081 gacgttgggt taccttctgc tctgcagaat ggccaacctt taacgtcgga tggccgcgag
     1141 acggcacctt taaccgagac ctcatcaccc aggttaagat caaggtcttt tcacctggcc
     1201 cgcatggaca cccagaccag gtcccctaca tcgtgacctg ggaagccttg gcttttgacc
     1261 cccctccctg ggtcaagccc tttgtacacc ctaagcctcc gcctcctctt cctccatccg
     1321 ccccgtctct cccccttgaa cctcctcgtt cgaccccgcc tcgatcctcc ctttatccag
     1381 ccctcactcc ttctctaggc gccggaatta gatctgccac catggactac aaggatgacg
     1441 atgacaagct cgatggagga tacccatacg atgttccaga ttacgctgct cgaggttatc
     1501 aaacaagttt gtacaaaaaa gctgaacgag aaacgtaaaa tgatataaat atcaatatat
     1561 taaattagat tttgcataaa aaacagacta cataatactg taaaacacaa catatccagt
     1621 cactatggcg gccgcattag gcaccccagg ctttacactt tatgcttccg gctcgtataa
     1681 tgtgtggatt ttgagttagg atccgtcgag attttcagga gctaaggaag ctaaaatgga
     1741 gaaaaaaatc actggatata ccaccgttga tatatcccaa tggcatcgta aagaacattt
     1801 tgaggcattt cagtcagttg ctcaatgtac ctataaccag accgttcagc tggatattac
     1861 ggccttttta aagaccgtaa agaaaaataa gcacaagttt tatccggcct ttattcacat
     1921 tcttgcccgc ctgatgaatg ctcatccgga attccgtatg gcaatgaaag acggtgagct
     1981 ggtgatatgg gatagtgttc acccttgtta caccgttttc catgagcaaa ctgaaacgtt
     2041 ttcatcgctc tggagtgaat accacgacga tttccggcag tttctacaca tatattcgca
     2101 agatgtggcg tgttacggtg aaaacctggc ctatttccct aaagggttta ttgagaatat
     2161 gtttttcgtc tcagccaatc cctgggtgag tttcaccagt tttgatttaa acgtggccaa
     2221 tatggacaac ttcttcgccc ccgttttcac catgggcaaa tattatacgc aaggcgacaa
     2281 ggtgctgatg ccgctggcga ttcaggttca tcatgccgtt tgtgatggct tccatgtcgg
     2341 cagaatgctt aatgaattac aacagtactg cgatgagtgg caggcggggc gtaatctaga
     2401 ggatccggct tactaaaagc cagataacag tatgcgtatt tgcgcgctga tttttgcggt
     2461 ataagaatat atactgatat gtatacccga agtatgtcaa aaagaggtat gctatgaagc
     2521 agcgtattac agtgacagtt gacagcgaca gctatcagtt gctcaaggca tatatgatgt
     2581 caatatctcc ggtctggtaa gcacaaccat gcagaatgaa gcccgtcgtc tgcgtgccga
     2641 acgctggaaa gcggaaaatc aggaagggat ggctgaggtc gcccggttta ttgaaatgaa
     2701 cggctctttt gctgacgaga acaggggctg gtgaaatgca gtttaaggtt tacacctata
     2761 aaagagagag ccgttatcgt ctgtttgtgg atgtacagag tgatattatt gacacgcccg
     2821 ggcgacggat ggtgatcccc ctggccagtg cacgtctgct gtcagataaa gtcccccgtg
     2881 aactttaccc ggtggtgcat atcggggatg aaagctggcg catgatgacc accgatatgg
     2941 ccagtgtgcc ggtctccgtt atcggggaag aagtggctga tctcagccac cgcgaaaatg
     3001 acatcaaaaa cgccattaac ctgatgttct ggggaatata aatgtcaggc tcccttatac
     3061 acagccagtc tgcaggtcga ccatagtgac tggatatgtt gtgttttaca gtattatgta
     3121 gtctgttttt tatgcaaaat ctaatttaat atattgatat ttatatcatt ttacgtttct
     3181 cgttcagctt tcttgtacaa agtggttcga taacgaattc cgcccccccc ccctaacgtt
     3241 actggccgaa gccgcttgga ataaggccgg tgtgcgtttg tctatatgtt attttccacc
     3301 atattgccgt cttttggcaa tgtgagggcc cggaaacctg gccctgtctt cttgacgagc
     3361 attcctaggg gtctttcccc tctcgccaaa ggaatgcaag gtctgttgaa tgtcgtgaag
     3421 gaagcagttc ctctggaagc ttcttgaaga caaacaacgt ctgtagcgac cctttgcagg
     3481 cagcggaacc ccccacctgg cgacaggtgc ctctgcggcc aaaagccacg tgtataagat
     3541 acacctgcaa aggcggcaca accccagtgc cacgttgtga gttggatagt tgtggaaaga
     3601 gtcaaatggc tctcctcaag cgtattcaac aaggggctga aggatgccca gaaggtaccc
     3661 cattgtatgg gatctgatct ggggcctcgg tgcacatgct ttacatgtgt ttagtcgagg
     3721 ttaaaaaaac gtctaggccc cccgaaccac ggggacgtgg ttttcctttg aaaaacacga
     3781 tgataatatg gccacaacca tgaccgagta caagcccacg gtgcgcctcg ccacccgcga
     3841 cgacgtcccc agggccgtac gcaccctcgc cgccgcgttc gccgactacc ccgccacgcg
     3901 ccacaccgtc gatccggacc gccacatcga gcgggtcacc gagctgcaag aactcttcct
     3961 cacgcgcgtc gggctcgaca tcggcaaggt gtgggtcgcg gacgacggcg ccgcggtggc
     4021 ggtctggacc acgccggaga gcgtcgaagc gggggcggtg ttcgccgaga tcggcccgcg
     4081 catggccgag ttgagcggtt cccggctggc cgcgcagcaa cagatggaag gcctcctggc
     4141 gccgcaccgg cccaaggagc ccgcgtggtt cctggccacc gtcggcgtct cgcccgacca
     4201 ccagggcaag ggtctgggca gcgccgtcgt gctccccgga gtggaggcgg ccgagcgcgc
     4261 cggggtgccc gccttcctgg agacctccgc gccccgcaac ctccccttct acgagcggct
     4321 cggcttcacc gtcaccgccg acgtcgaggt gcccgaagga ccgcgcacct ggtgcatgac
     4381 ccgcaagccc ggtgcctgat gcatcgatgt cgacctgcag ccaagcttat cgataaaata
     4441 aaagatttta tttagtctcc agaaaaaggg gggaatgaaa gaccccacct gtaggtttgg
     4501 caagctagct taagtaacgc cattttgcaa ggcatggaaa atacataact gagaatagag
     4561 aagttcagat caaggttagg aacagagaga cagcagaata tgggccaaac aggatatctg
     4621 tggtaagcag ttcctgcccc ggctcagggc caagaacaga tggtccccag atgcggtccc
     4681 gccctcagca gtttctagag aaccatcaga tgtttccagg gtgccccaag gacctgaaat
     4741 gaccctgtgc cttatttgaa ctaaccaatc agttcgcttc tcgcttctgt tcgcgcgctt
     4801 ctgctccccg agctcaataa aagagcccac aacccctcac tcggcgcgcc agtcctccga
     4861 tagactgcgt cgcccgggta cccgtgtatc caataaaccc tcttgcagtt gcatccgact
     4921 tgtggtctcg ctgttccttg ggagggtctc ctctgagtga ttgactaccc gtcagcgggg
     4981 gtctttcatg ggtaacagtt tcttgaagtt ggagaacaac attctgaggg taggagtcga
     5041 atattaagta atcctgactc aattagccac tgttttgaat ccacatactc caatactcct
     5101 gaaatagttc attatggaca gcgcagaaag agctggggag aattgtgaaa ttgttatccg
     5161 ctcacaattt cctgtgtgaa attgttatcc gctcacaatt ccacacaaca tacgagccgg
     5221 aagcataaag tgtaaagcct ggggtgccta atgagtgagc taactcacat taattgcgtt
     5281 gcgctcactg cccgctttcc agtcgggaaa cctgtcgtgc cagctgcatt aatgaatcgg
     5341 ccaacgcgcg gggagaggcg gtttgcgtat tgggcgctct tccgcttcct cgctcactga
     5401 ctcgctgcgc tcggtcgttc ggctgcggcg agcggtatca gctcactcaa aggcggtaat
     5461 acggttatcc acagaatcag gggataacgc aggaaagaac atgtgagcaa aaggccagca
     5521 aaaggccagg aaccgtaaaa aggccgcgtt gctggcgttt ttccataggc tccgcccccc
     5581 tgacgagcat cacaaaaatc gacgctcaag tcagaggtgg cgaaacccga caggactata
     5641 aagataccag gcgtttcccc ctggaagctc cctcgtgcgc tctcctgttc cgaccctgcc
     5701 gcttaccgga tacctgtccg cctttctccc ttcgggaagc gtggcgcttt ctcatagctc
     5761 acgctgtagg tatctcagtt cggtgtaggt cgttcgctcc aagctgggct gtgtgcacga
     5821 accccccgtt cagcccgacc gctgcgcctt atccggtaac tatcgtcttg agtccaaccc
     5881 ggtaagacac gacttatcgc cactggcagc agccactggt aacaggatta gcagagcgag
     5941 gtatgtaggc ggtgctacag agttcttgaa gtggtggcct aactacggct acactagaag
     6001 aacagtattt ggtatctgcg ctctgctgaa gccagttacc ttcggaaaaa gagttggtag
     6061 ctcttgatcc ggcaaacaaa ccaccgctgg tagcggtggt ttttttgttt gcaagcagca
     6121 gattacgcgc agaaaaaaag gatctcaaga agatcctttg atcttttcta cggggtctga
     6181 cgctcagtgg aacgaaaact cacgttaagg gattttggtc atgagattat caaaaaggat
     6241 cttcacctag atccttttaa attaaaaatg aagttttaaa tcaatctaaa gtatatatga
     6301 gtaaacttgg tctgacagtt accaatgctt aatcagtgag gcacctatct cagcgatctg
     6361 tctatttcgt tcatccatag ttgcctgact ccccgtcgtg tagataacta cgatacggga
     6421 gggcttacca tctggcccca gtgctgcaat gataccgcga gacccacgct caccggctcc
     6481 agatttatca gcaataaacc agccagccgg aagggccgag cgcagaagtg gtcctgcaac
     6541 tttatccgcc tccatccagt ctattaattg ttgccgggaa gctagagtaa gtagttcgcc
     6601 agttaatagt ttgcgcaacg ttgttgccat tgctacaggc atcgtggtgt cacgctcgtc
     6661 gtttggtatg gcttcattca gctccggttc ccaacgatca aggcgagtta catgatcccc
     6721 catgttgtgc aaaaaagcgg ttagctcctt cggtcctccg atcgttgtca gaagtaagtt
     6781 ggccgcagtg ttatcactca tggttatggc agcactgcat aattctctta ctgtcatgcc
     6841 atccgtaaga tgcttttctg tgactggtga gtactcaacc aagtcattct gagaatagtg
     6901 tatgcggcga ccgagttgct cttgcccggc gtcaatacgg gataataccg cgccacatag
     6961 cagaacttta aaagtgctca tcattggaaa acgttcttcg gggcgaaaac tctcaaggat
     7021 cttaccgctg ttgagatcca gttcgatgta acccactcgt gcacccaact gatcttcagc
     7081 atcttttact ttcaccagcg tttctgggtg agcaaaaaca ggaaggcaaa atgccgcaaa
     7141 aaagggaata agggcgacac ggaaatgttg aatactcata ctcttccttt ttcaatatta
     7201 ttgaagcatt tatcagggtt attgtctcat gagcggatac atatttgaat gtatttagaa
     7261 aaataaacaa ataggggttc cgcgcacatt tccccgaaaa gtgccacctg acgtctaaga
     7321 aaccattatt atcatgacat taacctataa aaataggcgt atcacgaggc cctttcgtct
     7381 cgcgcgtttc ggtgatgacg gtgaaaacct ctgacacatg cagctcccgg agacggtcac
     7441 agcttgtctg taagcggatg ccgggagcag acaagcccgt cagggcgcgt cagcgggtgt
     7501 tggcgggtgt cggggctggc ttaactatgc ggcatcagag cagattgtac tgagagtgca
     7561 ccatatgcgg tgtgaaatac cgcacagatg cgtaaggaga aaataccgca tcaggcgcca
     7621 ttcgccattc aggctgcgca actgttggga agggcgatcg gtgcgggcct cttcgctatt
     7681 acgccagctg gcgaaagggg gatgtgctgc aaggcgatta agttgggtaa cgccagggtt
     7741 ttcccagtca cgacgttgta aaacgacggc cagtgccaag ctcgctctcc cttatgcgac
     7801 tcctgcatta ggaagcagcc cagtagtagg ttgaggccgt tgagcaccgc cgccgcaagg
     7861 aatggtgcat gcaaggagat ggcgcccaac agtcccccgg ccacggggcc tgccaccata
     7921 cccacgccga aacaagcgct catgagcccg aagtggcgag cccgatcttc cccatcggtg
     7981 atgtcggcga tataggcgcc agcaaccgca cctgtggcgc cggtgatgcc ggccacgatg
     8041 cgtccggcgt agaggcgatt agtccaattt gttaaagaca ggatatcagt ggtccaggct
     8101 ctagttttga ctcaacaata tcaccagctg aagcctatag agtacgagcc atagataaaa
     8161 taaaagattt tatttagtct ccagaaaaag gggggaa
//
