[The description below was written by a language model from this plasmid's Addgene catalogue record and the feature table of its GenBank file.]
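Description:
MSCV-N-Flag-HA-IRES-PURO is an empty Gateway destination vector built on a murine stem cell virus (MSCV) retroviral backbone, intended for stable expression of N-terminally epitope-tagged proteins in mammalian cells. In bacteria it replicates from a high-copy ColE1/pUC-type origin and carries an ampicillin resistance gene in the plasmid backbone. The unrecombined Gateway cassette adds chloramphenicol resistance and the ccdB gyrase toxin, so the empty vector must be maintained in a ccdB-tolerant strain. The catalogue lists the backbone as about 6.5 kb, whereas the held sequence record is 8,197 bp; the record does not explain this difference.

The retroviral unit is bounded by 5′ and 3′ long terminal repeats and includes the Psi packaging signal and a truncated gag segment lacking its start codon, elements that allow the transcript to be packaged into viral particles when the viral proteins are provided in trans. Expression is driven by the 5′ LTR. Downstream of a Kozak sequence lie FLAG and HA tags, followed by the attR1–CmR–ccdB–attR2 cassette. An LR recombination with an entry clone replaces this cassette with the gene of interest, joining it to the tandem tags, and loss of ccdB provides counterselection for recombinants. An EMCV IRES then directs translation of puromycin N-acetyltransferase from the same transcript, so puromycin selection of transduced cells is coupled to expression of the tagged protein.

The associated publication mapped the interaction landscape of human deubiquitinating enzymes, consistent with using the vector to make stable cell lines expressing FLAG-HA-tagged baits for affinity purification and protein interaction analysis.
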