Addgene plasmid #41033: MSCV-N-Flag-HA-IRES-PURO
Purpose: (Empty Backbone)
Depositing lab: Wade Harper. Depositing organization: Harvard Medical School. Publication: Defining the human deubiquitinating enzyme interaction landscape. Sowa ME, Bennett EJ, Gygi SP, Harper JW. Cell. 2009 Jul 23. 138(2):389-403. 10.1016/j.cell.2009.04.042 PubMed 19615732.
Backbone
  Vector backbone: MSCV-N-Flag-HA-IRES-PURO
  Backbone size (bp): 6500
  Vector type: Mammalian Expression, Retroviral ; Gateway Destination vector
  Promoter: LTR-driven expression
  Selectable markers: Puromycin
  Tag / fusion protein: Flag (N terminal on backbone); HA (N terminal on backbone); IRES Puro (C terminal on backbone)
Growth in bacteria
  Bacterial resistance: Chloramphenicol and Ampicillin, 25 & 100 μg/mL
  Growth temperature: 37°C
  Growth strain: ccdB Survival
  Copy number: High Copy
Gene/Insert
  Cloning method: Gateway Cloning
  Sequencing primers: 5′ Harper-MSCV (CAGCCCTCACTCCTTCTCTAGG); 3′ pCDH-rev (GCATTCCTTTGGCGAGAG)
Terms and licenses: Academic/Nonprofit Terms; Industry Terms: Not Available to Industry
How to cite: MSCV-N-Flag-HA-IRES-PURO was a gift from Wade Harper (Addgene plasmid # 41033 ; http://n2t.net/addgene:41033 ; RRID:Addgene_41033)
