>Addgene plasmid #41033 | MSCV-N-Flag-HA-IRES-PURO | addgene partial sequence | sequence record 55065 | Harper-MSCV 5'-CAGCCCTCACTCCTTCTCTAGG-3'
CATGGACTACAAGGATGACGATGACAAGCTCGATGGAGGATACCCATACGATGTTCCAGATTACGCTGCT
CGAGGTTATCAAACAAGTTTGTACAAAAAAGCTGAACGAGAAACGTAAAATGATATAAATATCAATATAT
TAAATTAGATTTTGCATAAAAAACAGACTACATAATACTGTAAAACACAACATATCCAGTCACTATGGCG
GCCGCATTAGGCACCCCAGGCTTTACACTTTATGCTTCCGGCTCGTATAATGTGTGGATTTTGAGTTAGG
ATCCGTCGAGATTTTCAGGAGCTAAGGAAGCTAAAATGGAGAAAAAAATCACTGGATATACCACCGTTGA
TATATCCCAATGGCATCGTAAAGAACATTTTGAGGCATTTCAGTCAGTTGCTCAATGTACCTATAACCAG
ACCGTTCAGCTGGATATTACGGCCTTTTTAAAGACCGTAAAGAAAAATAAGCACAAGTTTTATCCGGCCT
TTATTCACATTCTTGCCCGCCTGATGAATGCTCATCCGGAATTCCGTATGGCAATGAAAGACGGTGAGCT
GGTGATATGGGATAGTGTTCACCCTTGTTACACCGTTTTCCATGAGCAAACTGAAACGTTTTCATCGCTC
TGGAGTGAATACCACGACGATTTCCGGCAGTTTCTACACATATATTCGCAAGATGTGGCGTGTTACGGTG
AAAACCTGGCCTATTTCCCTAAAGGGTTTATTGAGAATATGTTTTTCGTCTCAGCCAATCCCTGGGTGAG
TTTCACCAGTTTTGATTTAA
