>Addgene plasmid #41033 | MSCV-N-Flag-HA-IRES-PURO | addgene partial sequence | sequence record 81523 | CAT-R 5'-GCAACTGACTGAAATGCCTC-3'
CCATTGGGATATATCAACGGTGGTATATCCAGTGATTTTTTTCTCCATTTTAGCTTCCTTAGCTCCTGAA
AATCTCGACGGATCCTAACTCAAAATCCACACATTATACGAGCCGGAAGCATAAAGTGTAAAGCCTGGGG
TGCCTAATGCGGCCGCCATAGTGACTGGATATGTTGTGTTTTACAGTATTATGTAGTCTGTTTTTTATGC
AAAATCTAATTTAATATATTGATATTTATATCATTTTACGTTTCTCGTTCAGCTTTTTTGTACAAACTTG
TTTGATAACCTCGAGCAGCGTAATCTGGAACATCGTATGGGTATCCTCCATCGAGCTTGTCATCGTCATC
CTTGTAGTCCATGGTGGCAGATCTAATTCCGGCGCCTAGAGAAGGAGTGAGGGCTGGATAAAGGGAGGAT
CGAGGCGGGGTCGAACGAGGAGGTTCAAGGGGGAGAGACGGGGCGGATGGAGGAAGAGGAGGCGGAGGCT
TAGGGTGTACAAAGGGCTTGACCCAGGGAGGGGGGTCAAAAGCCAAGGCTTCCCAGGTCACGATGTAGGG
GACCTGGTCTGGGTGTCCATGCGGGCCAGGTGAAAAGACCTTGATCTTAACCTGGGTGATGAGGCCTCGG
TTAAAGGTGCCGTCTCGCGGCCATCCGACGTTAAAGGTTGGCCATTCTGCAGAGCAGAAGGTAACCCAAC
GTCTCTTCTTGACATCTACCGACTGGTTGTGAGCGATCCGCTCGACATCTTTCCAGTGACCTAAGGTCAA
ACTTAAGGGAGTGGTAACAGTCTGGCCCTAATTTTCAGACAAATACAGAAACACAGTCAGACAGAGACAA
CACAGAACGATGCTGCAGCGCTGCAGCAGACAAGACGCGCGGCTTCGGTTCCAAACCGAAAGCAAAAATT
CAGACGGAGGCGGGAACTGTTTTAGGTTCTCGTCTCCTACCAGAACCACATATCCTGACGGGGTCGGATT
CCA
