>Addgene plasmid #41033 | MSCV-N-Flag-HA-IRES-PURO | addgene partial sequence | sequence record 81534 | IRES-F 5'-TGGCTCTCCTCAAGCGTATT-3'
AAGGATGCCCAGAAGGTACCCCATTGTATGGGATCTGATCTGGGGCCTCGGTGCACATGCTTTACATGTG
TTTAGTCGAGGTTAAAAAAACGTCTAGGCCCCCCGAACCACGGGGACGTGGTTTTCCTTTGAAAAACACG
ATGATAATATGGCCACAACCATGACCGAGTACAAGCCCACGGTGCGCCTCGCCACCCGCGACGACGTCCC
CAGGGCCGTACGCACCCTCGCCGCCGCGTTCGCCGACTACCCCGCCACGCGCCACACCGTCGATCCGGAC
CGCCACATCGAGCGGGTCACCGAGCTGCAAGAACTCTTCCTCACGCGCGTCGGGCTCGACATCGGCAAGG
TGTGGGTCGCGGACGACGGCGCCGCGGTGGCGGTCTGGACCACGCCGGAGAGCGTCGAAGCGGGGGCGGT
GTTCGCCGAGATCGGCCCGCGCATGGCCGAGTTGAGCGGTTCCCGGCTGGCCGCGCAGCAACAGATGGAA
GGCCTCCTGGCGCCGCACCGGCCCAAGGAGCCCGCGTGGTTCCTGGCCACCGTCGGCGTCTCGCCCGACC
ACCAGGGCAAGGGTCTGGGCAGCGCCGTCGTGCTCCCCGGAGTGGAGGCGGCCGAGCGCGCCGGGGTGCC
CGCCTTCCTGGAGACCTCCGCGCCCCGCAACCTCCCCTTCTACGAGCGGCTCGGCTTCACCGTCACCGCC
GACGTCGAGGTGCCCGAAGGACCGCGCACCTGGTGCATGACCCGCAAGCCCGGTGCCTGATGCATCGATG
TCGACCTGCAGCCAAGCTTATCGATAAAATAAAAGATTTTATTTAGTCTCCAGAAAAAGGGGGGAATGAA
AGACCCCACCTGTAGGTTTGGCAAGCTAGCTTAAGTAACGCCATTTTGCAAGGCATGGAAAATACATAAC
TGAGAATAGAGAAGTTCAGATCAAGGTTAGGAACAGAGAGACAGCAGAATATGGGCCAAACAGGATATCT
GTGGTAAGCAGTTCCTGCCCCGGCTCAGGGCCAAGAACAGATGGTCCCCAGATGCGGTCCCGCCCTCAGC
AGTTTCTAGAGAACCATCA
