>Addgene plasmid #41033 | MSCV-N-Flag-HA-IRES-PURO | addgene partial sequence | sequence record 81535 | ccdB-Fwd 5'-GCATGATGACCACCGATATG-3'
GGTCTCCGTTATCGGGGAAGAAGTGGCTGATCTCAGCCACCGCGAAAATGACATCAAAAACGCCATTAAC
CTGATGTTCTGGGGAATATAAATGTCAGGCTCCCTTATACACAGCCAGTCTGCAGGTCGACCATAGTGAC
TGGATATGTTGTGTTTTACAGTATTATGTAGTCTGTTTTTTATGCAAAATCTAATTTAATATATTGATAT
TTATATCATTTTACGTTTCTCGTTCAGCTTTCTTGTACAAAGTGGTTCGATAACGAATTCCGCCCCCCCC
CCCTAACGTTACTGGCCGAAGCCGCTTGGAATAAGGCCGGTGTGCGTTTGTCTATATGTTATTTTCCACC
ATATTGCCGTCTTTTGGCAATGTGAGGGCCCGGAAACCTGGCCCTGTCTTCTTGACGAGCATTCCTAGGG
GTCTTTCCCCTCTCGCCAAAGGAATGCAAGGTCTGTTGAATGTCGTGAAGGAAGCAGTTCCTCTGGAAGC
TTCTTGAAGACAAACAACGTCTGTAGCGACCCTTTGCAGGCAGCGGAACCCCCCACCTGGCGACAGGTGC
CTCTGCGGCCAAAAGCCACGTGTATAAGATACACCTGCAAAGGCGGCACAACCCCAGTGCCACGTTGTGA
GTTGGATAGTTGTGGAAAGAGTCAAATGGCTCTCCTCAAGCGTATTCAACAAGGGGCTGAAGGATGCCCA
GAAGGTACCCCATTGTATGGGATCTGATCTGGGGCCTCGGTGCACATGCTTTACATGTGTTTAGTCGAGG
TTAAAAAAACGTCTAGGCCCCCCGAACCACGGGGACGTGGTTTTCCTTTGAAAAACACGATGATAATATG
GCCACAACCATGACCGAGTACAAGCCCACGGTGCGCCTCGCCACCCGCGACGACGTCCCCAGGGCCGTAC
GCACCCTCGCCGCCGCGTTCGCCGA
